Addgene plasmid #173201: ATP1A1_G2_Dual_sgRNA
Purpose: Coselection for ABE or NHEJ in human cells. Vector for tandem expression of ATP1A1 G2 sgRNA with a user-specified sgRNA from two independent U6 promoters. Cloning of oligos using BbsI sites.
Depositing lab: Yannick Doyon. Depositing organization: Universite Laval. Publication: Marker-free co-selection for successive rounds of prime editing in human cells. Levesque S, Mayorga D, Fiset JP, Goupil C, Duringer A, Loiselle A, Bouchard E, Agudelo D, Doyon Y. Nat Commun. 2022 Oct 7;13(1):5909. doi: 10.1038/s41467-022-33669-z. PubMed 36207338.
Backbone
  Vector backbone: pUC19
  Total vector size (bp): 3003
  Vector type: Mammalian Expression, CRISPR
Growth in bacteria
  Bacterial resistance: Ampicillin, 100 μg/mL
  Growth temperature: 37°C
  Growth strain: DH5alpha
  Copy number: High Copy
Gene/Insert
  Gene/Insert name: ATP1A1 G2 sgRNA + user-specified sgRNA
  gRNA/shRNA sequence: GATCCAAGCTGCTACAGAAG
  Species: H. sapiens (human)
  Promoter: Tandem U6 promoters
  Cloning method: Restriction Enzyme; 5′ cloning site BsrGI (not destroyed); 3′ cloning site SalI (not destroyed)
  Sequencing primers: 5′ CAGGGTTATTGTCTCATGAGCGG; 3′ TGAGCGAGGAAGCGGAAGAG
Terms and licenses: Academic/Nonprofit Terms; Industry Terms: Not Available to Industry
Depositor comments: U6-sgRNA cassette derived from pX330-U6-Chimeric_BB-CBh-hSpCas9. New user-specified sgRNA can be cloned using the BbsI sites. This vector can be used for adenine base editing or NHEJ-based editing to co-target ATP1A1 and a gene of interest. Please visit https://doi.org/10.1101/2021.11.02.464583 for bioRxiv preprint.
How to cite: ATP1A1_G2_Dual_sgRNA was a gift from Yannick Doyon (Addgene plasmid # 173201 ; http://n2t.net/addgene:173201 ; RRID:Addgene_173201)
