[The description below was written by a language model from this plasmid's Addgene catalogue record and pLannotate feature annotations shown in this document.]
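Description:
ATP1A1_G2_Dual_sgRNA is a compact (about 3 kb) pUC19-based plasmid for transient expression of two Streptococcus pyogenes Cas9-type guide RNAs in human cells. It is maintained in E. coli through the high-copy ColE1/pUC origin and selected with ampicillin via the AmpR (β-lactamase) gene and its own promoter. Remnants of the pUC19 lac region (lac promoter, operator, CAP site and a small lacI fragment) are also annotated but have no role in the mammalian function. The plasmid carries no mammalian selection marker and no nuclease or base editor, so the Cas9-derived effector must be supplied from a separate construct.

The payload consists of two independent cassettes in tandem, each made up of a human U6 RNA polymerase III promoter followed by the SpCas9 guide RNA scaffold; the cassette design derives from the pX330 vector. One cassette carries a fixed spacer, G2, targeting human ATP1A1, while the other holds BbsI sites into which annealed oligonucleotides encoding a user-chosen spacer are cloned. The feature table does not indicate which of the two positions holds which guide, though it shows an extra partial scaffold fragment after the first cassette. The tandem insert is flanked by BsrGI and SalI sites.

The construct is intended for marker-free co-selection: ATP1A1 and a gene of interest are co-targeted, by adenine base editing or by NHEJ-based nuclease editing, so that selecting cells with the ATP1A1 modification enriches for editing at the second locus. The record does not state the selective agent.
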