Features (pLannotate 1.2.2; 12 found; start..end, strand, type, name):
      1..241     +  promoter       U6 promoter: RNA polymerase III promoter for human U6 snRNA
    268..343     +  misc_RNA       gRNA scaffold: guide RNA scaffold for the Streptococcus pyogenes CRISPR/Cas9 system
    350..393     +  misc_RNA       gRNA scaffold (fragment): guide RNA scaffold for the Streptococcus pyogenes CRISPR/Cas9 system
    462..702     +  promoter       U6 promoter: RNA polymerase III promoter for human U6 snRNA
    731..806     +  misc_RNA       gRNA scaffold: guide RNA scaffold for the Streptococcus pyogenes CRISPR/Cas9 system
    856..872     -  protein_bind   lac operator: The lac repressor binds to the lac operator to inhibit transcription in E. coli. This inhibition can be relieved by adding lactose or isopropyl-β-D-thiogalactopyranoside (IPTG). lac repressor encoded by lacI
    880..910     -  promoter       lac promoter: promoter for the E. coli lac operon
    925..946     -  protein_bind   CAP binding site: CAP binding activates transcription in the presence of cAMP. E. coli catabolite activator protein
    959..1051    -  CDS            lacI (fragment): lac repressor; lacI; The lac repressor binds to the lac operator to inhibit transcription in E. coli. This inhibition can be relieved by adding lactose or isopropyl-β-D-thiogalactopyranoside (IPTG).
   1234..1822    -  rep_origin     ori: high-copy-number ColE1/pMB1/pBR322/pUC origin of replication
   1993..2853    -  CDS            AmpR: β-lactamase; bla; confers resistance to ampicillin, carbenicillin, and related antibiotics
   2854..2958    -  promoter       AmpR promoter: bla
>Addgene plasmid #173201 | ATP1A1_G2_Dual_sgRNA | addgene full sequence | sequence record 339508 | Addgene NGS Result
GAGGGCCTATTTCCCATGATTCCTTCATATTTGCATATACGATACAAGGCTGTTAGAGAGATAATTGGAA
TTAATTTGACTGTAAACACAAAGATATTAGTACAAAATACGTGACGTAGAAAGTAATAATTTCTTGGGTA
GTTTGCAGTTTTAAAATTATGTTTTAAAATGGACTATCATATGCTTACCGTAACTTGAAAGTATTTCGAT
TTCTTGGCTTTATATATCTTGTGGAAAGGACGAAACACCGGGTCTTCGAGAAGACCTGTTTTAGAGCTAG
AAATAGCAAGTTAAAATAAGGCTAGTCCGTTATCAACTTGAAAAAGTGGCACCGAGTCGGTGCTTTTTTG
TTTTAGAGCTAGAAATAGCAAGTTAAAATAAGGCTAGTCCGTTTTTAGCGCGTGCGCCAATTCTGCAGAC
AAATGGCGTCGACTGGATCCGGTACCAAGGTCGGGCAGGAAGAGGGCCTATTTCCCATGATTCCTTCATA
TTTGCATATACGATACAAGGCTGTTAGAGAGATAATTAGAATTAATTTGACTGTAAACACAAAGATATTA
GTACAAAATACGTGACGTAGAAAGTAATAATTTCTTGGGTAGTTTGCAGTTTTAAAATTATGTTTTAAAA
TGGACTATCATATGCTTACCGTAACTTGAAAGTATTTCGATTTCTTGGCTTTATATATCTTGTGGAAAGG
ACGAAACACCGATCCAAGCTGCTACAGAAGGTTTTAGAGCTAGAAATAGCAAGTTAAAATAAGGCTAGTC
CGTTATCAACTTGAAAAAGTGGCACCGAGTCGGTGCTTTTTTTAAGCTTGGCGTAATCATGGTCATAGCT
GTTTCCTGTGTGAAATTGTTATCCGCTCACAATTCCACACAACATACGAGCCGGAAGCATAAAGTGTAAA
GCCTGGGGTGCCTAATGAGTGAGCTAACTCACATTAATTGCGTTGCGCTCACTGCCCGCTTTCCAGTCGG
GAAACCTGTCGTGCCAGCTGCATTAATGAATCGGCCAACGCGCGGGGAGAGGCGGTTTGCGTATTGGGCG
CTCTTCCGCTTCCTCGCTCACTGACTCGCTGCGCTCGGTCGTTCGGCTGCGGCGAGCGGTATCAGCTCAC
TCAAAGGCGGTAATACGGTTATCCACAGAATCAGGGGATAACGCAGGAAAGAACATGTGAGCAAAAGGCC
AGCAAAAGGCCAGGAACCGTAAAAAGGCCGCGTTGCTGGCGTTTTTCCATAGGCTCCGCCCCCCTGACGA
GCATCACAAAAATCGACGCTCAAGTCAGAGGTGGCGAAACCCGACAGGACTATAAAGATACCAGGCGTTT
CCCCCTGGAAGCTCCCTCGTGCGCTCTCCTGTTCCGACCCTGCCGCTTACCGGATACCTGTCCGCCTTTC
TCCCTTCGGGAAGCGTGGCGCTTTCTCATAGCTCACGCTGTAGGTATCTCAGTTCGGTGTAGGTCGTTCG
CTCCAAGCTGGGCTGTGTGCACGAACCCCCCGTTCAGCCCGACCGCTGCGCCTTATCCGGTAACTATCGT
CTTGAGTCCAACCCGGTAAGACACGACTTATCGCCACTGGCAGCAGCCACTGGTAACAGGATTAGCAGAG
CGAGGTATGTAGGCGGTGCTACAGAGTTCTTGAAGTGGTGGCCTAACTACGGCTACACTAGAAGAACAGT
ATTTGGTATCTGCGCTCTGCTGAAGCCAGTTACCTTCGGAAAAAGAGTTGGTAGCTCTTGATCCGGCAAA
CAAACCACCGCTGGTAGCGGTGGTTTTTTTGTTTGCAAGCAGCAGATTACGCGCAGAAAAAAAGGATCTC
AAGAAGATCCTTTGATCTTTTCTACGGGGTCTGACGCTCAGTGGAACGAAAACTCACGTTAAGGGATTTT
GGTCATGAGATTATCAAAAAGGATCTTCACCTAGATCCTTTTAAATTAAAAATGAAGTTTTAAATCAATC
TAAAGTATATATGAGTAAACTTGGTCTGACAGTTACCAATGCTTAATCAGTGAGGCACCTATCTCAGCGA
TCTGTCTATTTCGTTCATCCATAGTTGCCTGACTCCCCGTCGTGTAGATAACTACGATACGGGAGGGCTT
ACCATCTGGCCCCAGTGCTGCAATGATACCGCGAGACCCACGCTCACCGGCTCCAGATTTATCAGCAATA
AACCAGCCAGCCGGAAGGGCCGAGCGCAGAAGTGGTCCTGCAACTTTATCCGCCTCCATCCAGTCTATTA
ATTGTTGCCGGGAAGCTAGAGTAAGTAGTTCGCCAGTTAATAGTTTGCGCAACGTTGTTGCCATTGCTAC
AGGCATCGTGGTGTCACGCTCGTCGTTTGGTATGGCTTCATTCAGCTCCGGTTCCCAACGATCAAGGCGA
GTTACATGATCCCCCATGTTGTGCAAAAAAGCGGTTAGCTCCTTCGGTCCTCCGATCGTTGTCAGAAGTA
AGTTGGCCGCAGTGTTATCACTCATGGTTATGGCAGCACTGCATAATTCTCTTACTGTCATGCCATCCGT
AAGATGCTTTTCTGTGACTGGTGAGTACTCAACCAAGTCATTCTGAGAATAGTGTATGCGGCGACCGAGT
TGCTCTTGCCCGGCGTCAATACGGGATAATACCGCGCCACATAGCAGAACTTTAAAAGTGCTCATCATTG
GAAAACGTTCTTCGGGGCGAAAACTCTCAAGGATCTTACCGCTGTTGAGATCCAGTTCGATGTAACCCAC
TCGTGCACCCAACTGATCTTCAGCATCTTTTACTTTCACCAGCGTTTCTGGGTGAGCAAAAACAGGAAGG
CAAAATGCCGCAAAAAAGGGAATAAGGGCGACACGGAAATGTTGAATACTCATACTCTTCCTTTTTCAAT
ATTATTGAAGCATTTATCAGGGTTATTGTCTCATGAGCGGATACATATTTGAATGTATTTAGAAAAATAA
ACAAATAGGGGTTCCGCGCACATTTCCCCGAAAAGTGCCACCTGACGTCGCTAGCTGTACAGT
